>Addgene plasmid #117930 | sfTq2ox-N1 | depositor full sequence | sequence record 222802 | sfTq2ox (pNM113)
TAGTTATTAATAGTAATCAATTACGGGGTCATTAGTTCATAGCCCATATATGGAGTTCCGCGTTACATAA
CTTACGGTAAATGGCCCGCCTGGCTGACCGCCCAACGACCCCCGCCCATTGACGTCAATAATGACGTATG
TTCCCATAGTAACGCCAATAGGGACTTTCCATTGACGTCAATGGGTGGAGTATTTACGGTAAACTGCCCA
CTTGGCAGTACATCAAGTGTATCATATGCCAAGTACGCCCCCTATTGACGTCAATGACGGTAAATGGCCC
GCCTGGCATTATGCCCAGTACATGACCTTATGGGACTTTCCTACTTGGCAGTACATCTACGTATTAGTCA
TCGCTATTACCATGGTGATGCGGTTTTGGCAGTACATCAATGGGCGTGGATAGCGGTTTGACTCACGGGG
ATTTCCAAGTCTCCACCCCATTGACGTCAATGGGAGTTTGTTTTGGCACCAAAATCAACGGGACTTTCCA
AAATGTCGTAACAACTCCGCCCCATTGACGCAAATGGGCGGTAGGCGTGTACGGTGGGAGGTCTATATAA
GCAGAGCTGGTTTAGTGAACCGTCAGATCCGCTAGCGCTACCGGACTCAGATCTCGAGCTCAAGCTTCGA
ATTCTGCAGTCGACGGTACCGCGGGCCCGGGATCCACCGGTCGCCACCATGGTGAGCAAGGGCGAGGAGC
TGTTCACCGGGGTGGTGCCCATCCTGGTCGAGCTGGACGGCGACGTAAACGGCCACAAGTTCAGCGTGCG
CGGCGAGGGCGAGGGCGATGCCACCAATGGCAAGCTGACCCTGAAGTTCATCTGCACCACCGGCAAGCTG
CCCGTGCCCTGGCCCACCCTCGTGACCACCCTGTCCTGGGGTGTACAGGTCTTCGCCCGCTACCCCGACC
ACATGAAGCAGCACGACTTCTTCAAGTCCGCCATGCCCGAAGGCTACGTCCAGGAGCGCACCATCAGCTT
CAAGGACGACGGCACATACAAGACCCGCGCCGAGGTGAAGTTCGAGGGCGACACCCTGGTGAACCGCATC
GAGCTGAAGGGCATCGACTTCAAGGAGGACGGCAACATCCTGGGGCACAAGCTGGAGTACAACTACTTTA
GCGACAACGTCTATATCACCGCCGACAAGCAGAAGAACGGCATCAAGGCCAACTTCAAGATCCGCCACAA
CGTGGAGGACGGCGGCGTGCAGCTCGCCGACCACTACCAGCAGAACACCCCCATCGGCGACGGCCCCGTG
CTGCTGCCCGACAACCACTACCTGAGCACCCAGTCCAAGCTGAGCAAAGACCCCAACGAGAAGCGCGATC
ACATGGTCCTGCTGGAGTTCGTGACCGCCGCCGGGATCACTCTCGGCATGGACGAGCTGTACAAGTAAAG
CGGCCGCGACTCTAGATCATAATCAGCCATACCACATTTGTAGAGGTTTTACTTGCTTTAAAAAACCTCC
CACACCTCCCCCTGAACCTGAAACATAAAATGAATGCAATTGTTGTTGTTAACTTGTTTATTGCAGCTTA
TAATGGTTACAAATAAAGCAATAGCATCACAAATTTCACAAATAAAGCATTTTTTTCACTGCATTCTAGT
TGTGGTTTGTCCAAACTCATCAATGTATCTTAAGGCGTAAATTGTAAGCGTTAATATTTTGTTAAAATTC
GCGTTAAATTTTTGTTAAATCAGCTCATTTTTTAACCAATAGGCCGAAATCGGCAAAATCCCTTATAAAT
CAAAAGAATAGACCGAGATAGGGT
[37 nt withheld, positions 1775-1811]
AAAGAACGTGGACTCCAACGTCAAAGG
[49 nt withheld, positions 1839-1887]
T
[91 nt withheld, positions 1889-1979]
G
[124 nt withheld, positions 1981-2104]
CAGGTGGCACTTTTCGGGGAAATGTGCGCGGAACCCCTATTTGTTTATTTTTCTAAATACATTCAAATAT
GTATCCGCTCATGAGACAATAACCCTGATAAATGCTTCAATAATATTGAAAAAGGAAGAGTCCTGAGGCG
GAAAGAACCAGCTGTGGAATGTGTGTCAGTTAGGGTGTGGAAAGTCCCCAGGCTCCCCAGCAGGCAGAAG
TATGCAAAGCATGCATCTCAATTAGTCAGCAACCAGGTGTGGAAAGTCCCCAGGCTCCCCAGCAGGCAGA
AGTATGCAAAGCATGCATCTCAATTAGTCAGCAACCATAGTCCCGCCCCTAACTCCGCCCATCCCGCCCC
TAACTCCGCCCAGTTCCGCCCATTCTCCGCCCCATGGCTGACTAATTTTTTTTATTTATGCAGAGGCCGA
GGCCGCCTCGGCCTCTGAGCTATTCCAGAAGTAGTGAGGAGGCTTTTTTGGAGGCCTAGGCTTTTGCAAA
GATCGATCAAGAGACAGGATGAGGATCGTTTCGCATGATTGAACAAGATGGATTGCACGCAGGTTCTCCG
GCCGCTTGGGTGGAGAGGCTATTCGGCTATGACTGGGCACAACAGACAATCGGCTGCTCTGATGCCGCCG
TGTTCCGGCTGTCAGCGCAGGGGCGCCCGGTTCTTTTTGTCAAGACCGACCTGTCCGGTGCCCTGAATGA
ACTGCAAGACGAGGCAGCGCGGCTATCGTGGCTGGCCACGACGGGCGTTCCTTGCGCAGCTGTGCTCGAC
GTTGTCACTGAAGCGGGAAGGGACTGGCTGCTATTGGGCGAAGTGCCGGGGCAGGATCTCCTGTCATCTC
ACCTTGCTCCTGCCGAGAAAGTATCCATCATGGCTGATGCAATGCGGCGGCTGCATACGCTTGATCCGGC
TACCTGCCCATTCGACCACCAAGCGAAACATCGCATCGAGCGAGCACGTACTCGGATGGAAGCCGGTCTT
GTCGATCAGGATGATCTGGACGAAGAGCATCAGGGGCTCGCGCCAGCCGAACTGTTCGCCAGGCTCAAGG
CGAGCATGCCCGACGGCGAGGATCTCGTCGTGACCCATGGCGATGCCTGCTTGCCGAATATCATGGTGGA
AAATGGCCGCTTTTCTGGATTCATCGACTGTGGCCGGCTGGGTGTGGCGGACCGCTATCAGGACATAGCG
TTGGCTACCCGTGATATTGCTGAAGAGCTTGGCGGCGAATGGGCTGACCGCTTCCTCGTGCTTTACGGTA
TCGCCGCTCCCGATTCGCAGCGCATCGCCTTCTATCGCCTTCTTGACGAGTTCTTCTGAGCGGGACTCTG
GGGTTCGAAATGACCGACCAAGCGACGCCCAACCTGCCATCACGAGATTTCGATTCCACCGCCGCCTTCT
ATGAAAGGTTGGGCTTCGGAATCGTTTTCCGGGACGCCGGCTGGATGATCCTCCAGCGCGGGGATCTCAT
GCTGGAGTTCTTCGCCCACCCTAGGGGGAGGCTAACTGAAACACGGAAGGAGACAATACCGGAAGGAACC
CGCGCTATGACGGCAATAAAAAGACAGAATAAAACGCACGGTGTTGGGTCGTTTGTTCATAAACGCGGGG
TTCGGTCCCAGGGCTGGCACTCTGTCGATACCCCACCGAGACCCCATTGGGGCCAATACGCCCGCGTTTC
TTCCTTTTCCCCACCCCACCCCCCAAGTTCGGGTGAAGGCCCAGGGCTCGCAGCCAACGTCGGGGCGGCA
GGCCCTGCCATAGCCTCAGGTTACTCATATATACTTTAGATTGATTTAAAACTTCATTTTTAATTTAAAA
GGATCTAGGTGAAGATCCTTTTTGATAATCTCATGACCAAAATCCCTTAACGTGAGTTTTCGTTCCACTG
AGCGTCAGACCCCGTAGAAAAGATCAAAGGATCTTCTTGAGATCCTTTTTTTCTGCGCGTAATCTGCTGC
TTGCAAACAAAAAAACCACCGCTACCAGCGGTGGTTTGTTTGCCGGATCAAGAGCTACCAACTCTTTTTC
CGAAGGTAACTGGCTTCAGCAGAGCGCAGATACCAAATACTGTCCTTCTAGTGTAGCCGTAGTTAGGCCA
CCACTTCAAGAACTCTGTAGCACCGCCTACATACCTCGCTCTGCTAATCCTGTTACCAGTGGCTGCTGCC
AGTGGCGATAAGTCGTGTCTTACCGGGTTGGACTCAAGACGATAGTTACCGGATAAGGCGCAGCGGTCGG
GCTGAACGGGGGGTTCGTGCACACAGCCCAGCTTGGAGCGAACGACCTACACCGAACTGAGATACCTACA
GCGTGAGCTATGAGAAAGCGCCACGCTTCCCGAAGGGAGAAAGGCGGACAGGTATCCGGTAAGCGGCAGG
GTCGGAACAGGAGAGCGCACGAGGGAGCTTCCAGGGGGAAACGCCTGGTATCTTTATAGTCCTGTCGGGT
TTCGCCACCTCTGACTTGAGCGTCGATTTTTGTGATGCTCGTCAGGGGGGCGGAGCCTATGGAAAAACGC
CAGCAACGCGGCCTTTTTACGGTTCCTGGCCTTTTGCTGGCCTTTTGCTCACATGTTCTTTCCTGCGTTA
TCCCCTGATTCTGTGGATAACCGTATTACCGCCATGCAT
Features (pLannotate 1.2.2; 14 found; start..end, strand, type, name):
     61..364     +  enhancer       CMV enhancer: human cytomegalovirus immediate early enhancer
    365..568     +  promoter       CMV promoter: human cytomegalovirus (CMV) immediate early promoter
    591..671     +  misc_feature   MCS: multiple cloning site
    679..1395    +  CDS            Superfolder mTurquoise2 ox: Superfolder mTurquoise2 ox is a basic (constitutively fluorescent) cyan fluorescent protein published in 2019, derived from Aequorea victoria.
   1415..1498    +  CDS            large T antigen (fragment): large T antigen from SV40 (simian virus 40)
   1521..1642    +  polyA_signal   SV40 poly(A) signal: SV40 polyadenylation signal
   1676..2104    -  rep_origin     f1 ori (sequence partly withheld): f1 bacteriophage origin of replication; arrow indicates direction of (+) strand synthesis
   2131..2235    +  promoter       AmpR promoter: bla
   2237..2594    +  promoter       SV40 promoter: SV40 enhancer and early promoter
   2629..3423    +  CDS            NeoR/KanR: aminoglycoside phosphotransferase from Tn5; aph(3')-II (or nptII); confers resistance to neomycin, kanamycin, and G418 (Geneticin®)
   3444..3596    +  CDS            ble (fragment): BLE_KLEPN - Experimental evidence at protein level: Swiss-Prot protein existence level 1. Binding protein with a strong affinity to the bleomycin family of antibiotics. Binds to CL990; an antimitotic-antibiotic compound. From Klebsiella pneumoniae.
   3655..3702    +  polyA_signal   HSV TK poly(A) signal: herpes simplex virus thymidine kinase polyadenylation signal (Cole and Stacy, 1985)
   3793..3809    -  polyA_signal   bGH poly(A) signal (fragment): bovine growth hormone polyadenylation signal
   4031..4619    +  rep_origin     ori: high-copy-number ColE1/pMB1/pBR322/pUC origin of replication
