>Addgene plasmid #117930 | sfTq2ox-N1 | addgene full sequence | sequence record 227670 | Addgene NGS Result
ATGCATTAGTTATTAATAGTAATCAATTACGGGGTCATTAGTTCATAGCCCATATATGGAGTTCCGCGTT
ACATAACTTACGGTAAATGGCCCGCCTGGCTGACCGCCCAACGACCCCCGCCCATTGACGTCAATAATGA
CGTATGTTCCCATAGTAACGCCAATAGGGACTTTCCATTGACGTCAATGGGTGGAGTATTTACGGTAAAC
TGCCCACTTGGCAGTACATCAAGTGTATCATATGCCAAGTACGCCCCCTATTGACGTCAATGACGGTAAA
TGGCCCGCCTGGCATTATGCCCAGTACATGACCTTATGGGACTTTCCTACTTGGCAGTACATCTACGTAT
TAGTCATCGCTATTACCATGGTGATGCGGTTTTGGCAGTACATCAATGGGCGTGGATAGCGGTTTGACTC
ACGGGGATTTCCAAGTCTCCACCCCATTGACGTCAATGGGAGTTTGTTTTGGCACCAAAATCAACGGGAC
TTTCCAAAATGTCGTAACAACTCCGCCCCATTGACGCAAATGGGCGGTAGGCGTGTACGGTGGGAGGTCT
ATATAAGCAGAGCTGGTTTAGTGAACCGTCAGATCCGCTAGCGCTACCGGACTCAGATCTCGAGCTCAAG
CTTCGAATTCTGCAGTCGACGGTACCGCGGGCCCGGGATCCACCGGTCGCCACCATGGTGAGCAAGGGCG
AGGAGCTGTTCACCGGGGTGGTGCCCATCCTGGTCGAGCTGGACGGCGACGTAAACGGCCACAAGTTCAG
CGTGCGCGGCGAGGGCGAGGGCGATGCCACCAATGGCAAGCTGACCCTGAAGTTCATCTGCACCACCGGC
AAGCTGCCCGTGCCCTGGCCCACCCTCGTGACCACCCTGTCCTGGGGTGTACAGGTCTTCGCCCGCTACC
CCGACCACATGAAGCAGCACGACTTCTTCAAGTCCGCCATGCCCGAAGGCTACGTCCAGGAGCGCACCAT
CAGCTTCAAGGACGACGGCACATACAAGACCCGCGCCGAGGTGAAGTTCGAGGGCGACACCCTGGTGAAC
CGCATCGAGCTGAAGGGCATCGACTTCAAGGAGGACGGCAACATCCTGGGGCACAAGCTGGAGTACAACT
ACTTTAGCGACAACGTCTATATCACCGCCGACAAGCAGAAGAACGGCATCAAGGCCAACTTCAAGATCCG
CCACAACGTGGAGGACGGCGGCGTGCAGCTCGCCGACCACTACCAGCAGAACACCCCCATCGGCGACGGC
CCCGTGCTGCTGCCCGACAACCACTACCTGAGCACCCAGTCCAAGCTGAGCAAAGACCCCAACGAGAAGC
GCGATCACATGGTCCTGCTGGAGTTCGTGACCGCCGCCGGGATCACTCTCGGCATGGACGAGCTGTACAA
GTAAAGCGGCCGCGACTCTAGATCATAATCAGCCATACCACATTTGTAGAGGTTTTACTTGCTTTAAAAA
ACCTCCCACACCTCCCCCTGAACCTGAAACATAAAATGAATGCAATTGTTGTTGTTAACTTGTTTATTGC
AGCTTATAATGGTTACAAATAAAGCAATAGCATCACAAATTTCACAAATAAAGCATTTTTTTCACTGCAT
TCTAGTTGTGGTTTGTCCAAACTCATCAATGTATCTTAAGGCGTAAATTGTAAGCGTTAATATTTTGTTA
AAATTCGCGTTAAATTTTTGTTAAATCAGCTCATTTTTTAACCAATAGGCCGAAATCGGCAAAATCCCTT
ATAAATCAAAAGAATAGACCGAGATAGGGT
[37 nt withheld, positions 1781-1817]
AAAGAACGTGGACTCCAACGTCAAAGG
[49 nt withheld, positions 1845-1893]
T
[91 nt withheld, positions 1895-1985]
G
[124 nt withheld, positions 1987-2110]
CAGGTGGCACTTTTCGGGGAAATGTGCGCGGAACCCCTATTTGTTTATTTTTCTAAATACATTCAAATAT
GTATCCGCTCATGAGACAATAACCCTGATAAATGCTTCAATAATATTGAAAAAGGAAGAGTCCTGAGGCG
GAAAGAACCAGCTGTGGAATGTGTGTCAGTTAGGGTGTGGAAAGTCCCCAGGCTCCCCAGCAGGCAGAAG
TATGCAAAGCATGCATCTCAATTAGTCAGCAACCAGGTGTGGAAAGTCCCCAGGCTCCCCAGCAGGCAGA
AGTATGCAAAGCATGCATCTCAATTAGTCAGCAACCATAGTCCCGCCCCTAACTCCGCCCATCCCGCCCC
TAACTCCGCCCAGTTCCGCCCATTCTCCGCCCCATGGCTGACTAATTTTTTTTATTTATGCAGAGGCCGA
GGCCGCCTCGGCCTCTGAGCTATTCCAGAAGTAGTGAGGAGGCTTTTTTGGAGGCCTAGGCTTTTGCAAA
GATCGATCAAGAGACAGGATGAGGATCGTTTCGCATGATTGAACAAGATGGATTGCACGCAGGTTCTCCG
GCCGCTTGGGTGGAGAGGCTATTCGGCTATGACTGGGCACAACAGACAATCGGCTGCTCTGATGCCGCCG
TGTTCCGGCTGTCAGCGCAGGGGCGCCCGGTTCTTTTTGTCAAGACCGACCTGTCCGGTGCCCTGAATGA
ACTGCAAGACGAGGCAGCGCGGCTATCGTGGCTGGCCACGACGGGCGTTCCTTGCGCAGCTGTGCTCGAC
GTTGTCACTGAAGCGGGAAGGGACTGGCTGCTATTGGGCGAAGTGCCGGGGCAGGATCTCCTGTCATCTC
ACCTTGCTCCTGCCGAGAAAGTATCCATCATGGCTGATGCAATGCGGCGGCTGCATACGCTTGATCCGGC
TACCTGCCCATTCGACCACCAAGCGAAACATCGCATCGAGCGAGCACGTACTCGGATGGAAGCCGGTCTT
GTCGATCAGGATGATCTGGACGAAGAGCATCAGGGGCTCGCGCCAGCCGAACTGTTCGCCAGGCTCAAGG
CGAGCATGCCCGACGGCGAGGATCTCGTCGTGACCCATGGCGATGCCTGCTTGCCGAATATCATGGTGGA
AAATGGCCGCTTTTCTGGATTCATCGACTGTGGCCGGCTGGGTGTGGCGGACCGCTATCAGGACATAGCG
TTGGCTACCCGTGATATTGCTGAAGAGCTTGGCGGCGAATGGGCTGACCGCTTCCTCGTGCTTTACGGTA
TCGCCGCTCCCGATTCGCAGCGCATCGCCTTCTATCGCCTTCTTGACGAGTTCTTCTGAGCGGGACTCTG
GGGTTCGAAATGACCGACCAAGCGACGCCCAACCTGCCATCACGAGATTTCGATTCCACCGCCGCCTTCT
ATGAAAGGTTGGGCTTCGGAATCGTTTTCCGGGACGCCGGCTGGATGATCCTCCAGCGCGGGGATCTCAT
GCTGGAGTTCTTCGCCCACCCTAGGGGGAGGCTAACTGAAACACGGAAGGAGACAATACCGGAAGGAACC
CGCGCTATGACGGCAATAAAAAGACAGAATAAAACGCACGGTGTTGGGTCGTTTGTTCATAAACGCGGGG
TTCGGTCCCAGGGCTGGCACTCTGTCGATACCCCACCGAGACCCCATTGGGGCCAATACGCCCGCGTTTC
TTCCTTTTCCCCACCCCACCCCCCAAGTTCGGGTGAAGGCCCAGGGCTCGCAGCCAACGTCGGGGCGGCA
GGCCCTGCCATAGCCTCAGGTTACTCATATATACTTTAGATTGATTTAAAACTTCATTTTTAATTTAAAA
GGATCTAGGTGAAGATCCTTTTTGATAATCTCATGACCAAAATCCCTTAACGTGAGTTTTCGTTCCACTG
AGCGTCAGACCCCGTAGAAAAGATCAAAGGATCTTCTTGAGATCCTTTTTTTCTGCGCGTAATCTGCTGC
TTGCAAACAAAAAAACCACCGCTACCAGCGGTGGTTTGTTTGCCGGATCAAGAGCTACCAACTCTTTTTC
CGAAGGTAACTGGCTTCAGCAGAGCGCAGATACCAAATACTGTTCTTCTAGTGTAGCCGTAGTTAGGCCA
CCACTTCAAGAACTCTGTAGCACCGCCTACATACCTCGCTCTGCTAATCCTGTTACCAGTGGCTGCTGCC
AGTGGCGATAAGTCGTGTCTTACCGGGTTGGACTCAAGACGATAGTTACCGGATAAGGCGCAGCGGTCGG
GCTGAACGGGGGGTTCGTGCACACAGCCCAGCTTGGAGCGAACGACCTACACCGAACTGAGATACCTACA
GCGTGAGCTATGAGAAAGCGCCACGCTTCCCGAAGGGAGAAAGGCGGACAGGTATCCGGTAAGCGGCAGG
GTCGGAACAGGAGAGCGCACGAGGGAGCTTCCAGGGGGAAACGCCTGGTATCTTTATAGTCCTGTCGGGT
TTCGCCACCTCTGACTTGAGCGTCGATTTTTGTGATGCTCGTCAGGGGGGCGGAGCCTATGGAAAAACGC
CAGCAACGCGGCCTTTTTACGGTTCCTGGCCTTTTGCTGGCCTTTTGCTCACATGTTCTTTCCTGCGTTA
TCCCCTGATTCTGTGGATAACCGTATTACCGCC
Features (pLannotate 1.2.2; 14 found; start..end, strand, type, name):
     67..370     +  enhancer       CMV enhancer: human cytomegalovirus immediate early enhancer
    371..574     +  promoter       CMV promoter: human cytomegalovirus (CMV) immediate early promoter
    597..677     +  misc_feature   MCS: multiple cloning site
    685..1401    +  CDS            Superfolder mTurquoise2 ox: Superfolder mTurquoise2 ox is a basic (constitutively fluorescent) cyan fluorescent protein published in 2019, derived from Aequorea victoria.
   1421..1504    +  CDS            large T antigen (fragment): large T antigen from SV40 (simian virus 40)
   1527..1648    +  polyA_signal   SV40 poly(A) signal: SV40 polyadenylation signal
   1682..2110    -  rep_origin     f1 ori (sequence partly withheld): f1 bacteriophage origin of replication; arrow indicates direction of (+) strand synthesis
   2137..2241    +  promoter       AmpR promoter: bla
   2243..2600    +  promoter       SV40 promoter: SV40 enhancer and early promoter
   2635..3429    +  CDS            NeoR/KanR: aminoglycoside phosphotransferase from Tn5; aph(3')-II (or nptII); confers resistance to neomycin, kanamycin, and G418 (Geneticin®)
   3450..3602    +  CDS            ble (fragment): BLE_KLEPN - Experimental evidence at protein level: Swiss-Prot protein existence level 1. Binding protein with a strong affinity to the bleomycin family of antibiotics. Binds to CL990; an antimitotic-antibiotic compound. From Klebsiella pneumoniae.
   3661..3708    +  polyA_signal   HSV TK poly(A) signal: herpes simplex virus thymidine kinase polyadenylation signal (Cole and Stacy, 1985)
   3799..3815    -  polyA_signal   bGH poly(A) signal (fragment): bovine growth hormone polyadenylation signal
   4037..4625    +  rep_origin     ori: high-copy-number ColE1/pMB1/pBR322/pUC origin of replication
