[The description below was written by a language model from this plasmid's Addgene catalogue record and pLannotate feature annotations shown in this document.]
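Description:
sfTq2ox-N1 (also recorded as pNM113) is a 4,733-nt mammalian expression plasmid on an N1-type backbone that carries the cyan fluorescent protein superfolder mTurquoise2 ox. The coding sequence, an Aequorea victoria-derived, constitutively fluorescent variant, sits immediately downstream of a multiple cloning site and is driven by the human cytomegalovirus immediate early enhancer and promoter, with transcription terminated by the SV40 polyadenylation signal. Because the cloning site lies between the promoter and the fluorescent protein, this layout lets a gene of interest be inserted in frame upstream so that the fluorophore is fused to its C-terminus; without an insert the plasmid expresses the fluorescent protein alone.

The plasmid is maintained at high copy in E. coli through a ColE1/pUC-type origin and selected with kanamycin. The Tn5 aminoglycoside phosphotransferase (NeoR/KanR) gene is placed behind tandem promoters: a bacterial bla promoter for kanamycin selection in bacteria, and the SV40 enhancer/early promoter for G418 selection in transfected mammalian cells, with an HSV TK polyadenylation signal downstream. An f1 origin allows single-stranded DNA production. The short large T antigen, ble and bGH poly(A) fragments in the annotation appear to be partial matches to backbone sequence rather than functional elements. The depositor and repository-sequenced records have the same length and feature set, offset by only a few bases in numbering.

The associated publication describes this fluorophore as optimised for the bacterial periplasm and used for in vivo FRET, so this plasmid most plausibly provides the protein for eukaryotic expression or serves as a source of the coding sequence, although the record does not state this. The cloning method is also not recorded.
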