Addgene plasmid #117930: sfTq2ox-N1
Purpose: Superfolder mTurquoise2 ox (pNM113)
Depositing lab: Tanneke den Blaauwen. Publication: Superfolder mTurquoise2(ox) optimized for the bacterial periplasm allows high efficiency in vivo FRET of cell division antibiotic targets. Meiresonne NY, Consoli E, Mertens LMY, Chertkova AO, Goedhart J, den Blaauwen T. Mol Microbiol. 2019 Apr;111(4):1025-1038. doi: 10.1111/mmi.14206. Epub 2019 Feb 28. PubMed 30648295.
Backbone
  Vector backbone: N1
  Vector type: Mammalian Expression
Growth in bacteria
  Bacterial resistance: Kanamycin, 50 μg/mL
  Growth temperature: 37°C
  Growth strain: DH5alpha
  Copy number: High Copy
Gene/Insert
  Gene/Insert name: sfTq2ox
  Cloning method: Unknown
  Sequencing primers: 5′ nn; 3′ nn
Terms and licenses: Academic/Nonprofit Terms; Industry Terms: Not Available to Industry
How to cite: sfTq2ox-N1 was a gift from Tanneke den Blaauwen (Addgene plasmid # 117930 ; http://n2t.net/addgene:117930 ; RRID:Addgene_117930)
